Addgene plasmid #173102: PARP15-c021
Purpose: Expression of recombinant fusion protein in E. coli
Depositing lab: Lari Lehtiö. Depositing organization: University of Oulu. Publication: A molecular toolbox for ADP-ribosyl binding proteins. Sowa ST, Galera-Prat A, Wazir S, Alanen HI, Maksimainen MM, Lehtio L. Cell Rep Methods. 2021 Dec 20;1(8):100121. doi: 10.1016/j.crmeth.2021.100121. Epub 2021 Nov 11. PubMed 34786571.
Backbone
  Vector backbone: pNIC-CFP
  Vector type: Bacterial Expression
Growth in bacteria
  Bacterial resistance: Kanamycin, 50 μg/mL
  Growth temperature: 37°C
  Growth strain: DH5alpha
  Copy number: Low Copy
Gene/Insert
  Gene/Insert name: PARP15
  Species: H. sapiens (human)
  Mutation: G287-N470, codon optimized
  Entrez Gene: PARP15 (a.k.a. ARTD7, BAL3, pART7)
  Tag / fusion protein: mCerulean (N terminal on backbone)
  Cloning method: Ligation Independent Cloning
Terms and licenses: Academic/Nonprofit Terms; Industry Terms: Not Available to Industry
Depositor comments: Please visit https://www.biorxiv.org/content/10.1101/2021.05.31.445082v2 for bioRxiv preprint.
How to cite: PARP15-c021 was a gift from Lari Lehtiö (Addgene plasmid # 173102 ; http://n2t.net/addgene:173102 ; RRID:Addgene_173102)
