[The description below was written by a language model from this plasmid's Addgene catalogue record and pLannotate feature annotations shown in this document.]
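Description:
PARP15-c021 is a bacterial expression plasmid built on the pNIC-CFP backbone, a pET-style vector for producing recombinant fusion proteins in E. coli. It carries a kanamycin resistance gene (aminoglycoside phosphotransferase) for selection and replicates from a ColE1/pBR322-type origin accompanied by the bom region and the rop gene. The presence of rop is consistent with the low copy number given in the catalogue entry. An f1 phage origin is also present, along with short remnants of a tetracycline resistance gene that appear to be non-functional backbone fragments.

The insert is a codon-optimized fragment of human PARP15 (also known as ARTD7 or BAL3) spanning residues G287 to N470, introduced by ligation-independent cloning. It sits downstream of mCerulean, a monomeric cyan fluorescent protein supplied by the backbone, so the product is an N-terminally mCerulean-tagged PARP15 fragment. Transcription is driven by a T7 promoter with an adjacent lac operator and the T7 gene 10 ribosome binding site, and it ends at a T7 terminator. The plasmid-borne lacI gene supplies lac repressor, so expression is IPTG-inducible in hosts that provide T7 RNA polymerase. The annotation also detects a partial His-tag sequence and a short solubility-tag-like fragment downstream of the PARP15 segment. The record does not indicate whether these are in frame with the fusion or translated.

The construct comes from a published toolbox for studying ADP-ribosyl binding proteins. The cyan fluorescent fusion suggests use as a partner in fluorescence-based binding assays, although the record states only that the plasmid is for expressing the recombinant fusion protein in E. coli.
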