Features (pLannotate 1.2.2; 20 found; start..end, strand, type, name):
     22..736     +  CDS            mCerulean (fragment): enhanced monomeric variant of CFP (Rizzo et al., 2004) mammalian codon-optimized
    784..1335    +  CDS            PARP15 (fragment): PAR15_HUMAN - Also known as BAL3 From Homo sapiens (Human).
   1410..1427    +  CDS            9xHis (fragment): 9xHis affinity tag
   1437..1486    +  CDS            SET1 (fragment): solubility-enhancement tag derived from T7 phage gene 10B
   1494..1541    +  terminator     T7 terminator: transcription terminator for bacteriophage T7 RNA polymerase
   1578..2006    +  rep_origin     f1 ori (sequence partly withheld): f1 bacteriophage origin of replication; arrow indicates direction of (+) strand synthesis
   2059..2116    +  promoter       AmpR promoter (fragment): bla
   2125..2940    -  CDS            KanR: aminoglycoside phosphotransferase; aph(3')-Ia; confers resistance to kanamycin in bacteria or G418 (Geneticin®) in eukaryotes
   3062..3650    +  rep_origin     ori: high-copy-number ColE1/pMB1/pBR322/pUC origin of replication
   3836..3975    -  misc_feature   bom: basis of mobility region from pBR322
   4077..4268    -  CDS            rop: Rop protein, which maintains plasmids at low copy number; rop
   4285..4665    +  CDS            YPB1_ECOLX: Protein predicted: Swiss-Prot protein existence level 4. From Escherichia coli.
   4737..5028    -  CDS            TcR (fragment): tetracycline efflux protein; tet; confers resistance to tetracycline
   5043..5064    -  protein_bind   CAP binding site: CAP binding activates transcription in the presence of cAMP. E. coli catabolite activator protein
   5077..6159    -  CDS            lacI: lac repressor; lacI; The lac repressor binds to the lac operator to inhibit transcription in E. coli. This inhibition can be relieved by adding lactose or isopropyl-β-D-thiogalactopyranoside (IPTG).
   6160..6237    -  promoter       lacI promoter: lacI
   6245..6524    -  CDS            TcR (fragment): tetracycline efflux protein; tet; confers resistance to tetracycline
   6546..6564    +  promoter       T7 promoter: promoter for bacteriophage T7 RNA polymerase
   6565..6589    +  protein_bind   lac operator: The lac repressor binds to the lac operator to inhibit transcription in E. coli. This inhibition can be relieved by adding lactose or isopropyl-β-D-thiogalactopyranoside (IPTG). lac repressor encoded by lacI
   6604..6626    +  RBS            RBS: efficient ribosome binding site from bacteriophage T7 gene 10 (Olins and Rangwala, 1989)
>Addgene plasmid #173102 | PARP15-c021 | addgene full sequence | sequence record 349928 | Addgene NGS Result
ATGCACCATCATCATCATCATGTGAGCAAGGGCGAGGAGCTGTTCACCGGGGTGGTGCCCATCCTGGTCG
AGCTGGACGGCGACGTAAACGGCCACAGGTTCAGCGTGTCCGGCGAGGGCGAGGGCGATGCCACCTACGG
CAAGCTGACCCTGAAGTTCATCTGCACCACCGGCAAGCTGCCCGTGCCCTGGCCCACCCTCGTGACCACC
CTGACCTGGGGCGTGCAGTGCTTCGCCCGCTACCCCGACCACATGAAGCAGCACGACTTCTTCAAGTCCG
CCATGCCCGAAGGCTACGTCCAGGAGCGTACCATCTTCTTCAAGGACGACGGCAACTACAAGACCCGCGC
CGAGGTGAAGTTCGAGGGCGACACCCTGGTGAACCGCATCGAGCTGAAGGGCATCGACTTCAAGGAGGAC
GGCAACATCCTGGGGCACAAGCTGGAGTACAACGCCATCAGCGACAACGTCTATATCACCGCCGACAAGC
AGAAGAACGGCATCAAGGCCCACTTCAAGATCCGCCACAACATCGAGGACGGCAGCGTGCAGCTCGCCGA
CCACTACCAGCAGAACACCCCCATCGGCGACGGCCCCGTGCTGCTGCCCGACAACCACTACCTGAGCACC
CAGTCCAAGCTGAGCAAAGACCCCAACGAGAAGCGCGATCACATGGTCCTGCTGGAGTTCGTGACCGCCG
CCGGGATCACTCTCGGCATGGACGAGCTGTACAAGTCTTCTGGTGTAGATCTGGGTACCGAGAACTTGTA
CTTCCAATCCATGGGCACCGTTAGCAAGCCGTGCTTCACCGCGTACGAAATGAAGATTGGTGCGATCACC
TTCCAAGTTGCGACCGGCGATATCGCGACCGAACAAGTGGACGTTATTGTGAACAGCACCGCGCGTACCT
TCAACCGTAAAAGCGGTGTTAGCCGTGCGATTCTGGAAGGCGCGGGTCAGGCGGTTGAAAGCGAGTGCGC
GGTTCTGGCGGCGCAACCGCACCGTGATTTTATCATTACCCCGGGCGGCTGCCTGAAATGCAAGATTATC
ATCCACGTTCCGGGTGGCAAAGATGTGCGTAAGACCGTTACCAGCGTGCTGGAAGAGTGCGAGCAGCGTA
AATACACCAGCGTTAGCCTGCCGGCGATCGGCACCGGTAACGCGGGCAAAAACCCGATCACCGTTGCGGA
TAACATTATCGACGCGATCGTGGATTTTAGCAGCCAGCACAGCACCCCGAGCCTGAAAACCGTGAAGGTT
GTTATCTTTCAACCGGAACTGCTGAACATCTTCTACGACAGCATGAAAAAGCGTGACCTGAGCGCGAGCC
TGAACTAGGACGGTCTCCAGTAAAGGTGGATACGGATCCGAATTCGAGCTCCGTCGACAAGCTTGCGGCC
GCACTCGAGCACCACCACCACCACCACTGAGATCCGGCTGCTAACAAAGCCCGAAAGGAAGCTGAGTTGG
CTGCTGCCACCGCTGAGCAATAACTAGCATAACCCCTTGGGGCCTCTAAACGGGTCTTGAGGGGTTTTTT
GCTGAAAGGAGGAACTATATCCGGATTGGCGAATGGG
[124 nt withheld, positions 1578-1701]
C
[91 nt withheld, positions 1703-1793]
A
[49 nt withheld, positions 1795-1843]
CCTTTGACGTTGGAGTCCACGTTCTTT
[37 nt withheld, positions 1871-1907]
ACCCTATCTCGGTCTATTCTTTTGATTTATAAGGGATTTTGCCGATTTCGGCCTATTGGTTAAAAAATGA
GCTGATTTAACAAAAATTTAACGCGAATTTTAACAAAATATTAACGCTTACAATTTAGGTGGCACTTTTC
GGGGAAATGTGCGCGGAACCCCTATTTGTTTATTTTTCTAAATACATTCAAATATGTATCCGCTCATGAA
TTAATTCTTAGAAAAACTCATCGAGCATCAAATGAAACTGCAATTTATTCATATCAGGATTATCAATACC
ATATTTTTGAAAAAGCCGTTTCTGTAATGAAGGAGAAAACTCACCGAGGCAGTTCCATAGGATGGCAAGA
TCCTGGTATCGGTCTGCGATTCCGACTCGTCCAACATCAATACAACCTATTAATTTCCCCTCGTCAAAAA
TAAGGTTATCAAGTGAGAAATCACCATGAGTGACGACTGAATCCGGTGAGAATGGCAAAAGTTTATGCAT
TTCTTTCCAGACTTGTTCAACAGGCCAGCCATTACGCTCGTCATCAAAATCACTCGCATCAACCAAACCG
TTATTCATTCGTGATTGCGCCTGAGCGAGACGAAATACGCGATCGCTGTTAAAAGGACAATTACAAACAG
GAATCGAATGCAACCGGCGCAGGAACACTGCCAGCGCATCAACAATATTTTCACCTGAATCAGGATATTC
TTCTAATACCTGGAATGCTGTTTTCCCGGGGATCGCAGTGGTGAGTAACCATGCATCATCAGGAGTACGG
ATAAAATGCTTGATGGTCGGAAGAGGCATAAATTCCGTCAGCCAGTTTAGTCTGACCATCTCATCTGTAA
CATCATTGGCAACGCTACCTTTGCCATGTTTCAGAAACAACTCTGGCGCATCGGGCTTCCCATACAATCG
ATAGATTGTCGCACCTGATTGCCCGACATTATCGCGAGCCCATTTATACCCATATAAATCAGCATCCATG
TTGGAATTTAATCGCGGCCTAGAGCAAGACGTTTCCCGTTGAATATGGCTCATAACACCCCTTGTATTAC
TGTTTATGTAAGCAGACAGTTTTATTGTTCATGACCAAAATCCCTTAACGTGAGTTTTCGTTCCACTGAG
CGTCAGACCCCGTAGAAAAGATCAAAGGATCTTCTTGAGATCCTTTTTTTCTGCGCGTAATCTGCTGCTT
GCAAACAAAAAAACCACCGCTACCAGCGGTGGTTTGTTTGCCGGATCAAGAGCTACCAACTCTTTTTCCG
AAGGTAACTGGCTTCAGCAGAGCGCAGATACCAAATACTGTCCTTCTAGTGTAGCCGTAGTTAGGCCACC
ACTTCAAGAACTCTGTAGCACCGCCTACATACCTCGCTCTGCTAATCCTGTTACCAGTGGCTGCTGCCAG
TGGCGATAAGTCGTGTCTTACCGGGTTGGACTCAAGACGATAGTTACCGGATAAGGCGCAGCGGTCGGGC
TGAACGGGGGGTTCGTGCACACAGCCCAGCTTGGAGCGAACGACCTACACCGAACTGAGATACCTACAGC
GTGAGCTATGAGAAAGCGCCACGCTTCCCGAAGGGAGAAAGGCGGACAGGTATCCGGTAAGCGGCAGGGT
CGGAACAGGAGAGCGCACGAGGGAGCTTCCAGGGGGAAACGCCTGGTATCTTTATAGTCCTGTCGGGTTT
CGCCACCTCTGACTTGAGCGTCGATTTTTGTGATGCTCGTCAGGGGGGCGGAGCCTATGGAAAAACGCCA
GCAACGCGGCCTTTTTACGGTTCCTGGCCTTTTGCTGGCCTTTTGCTCACATGTTCTTTCCTGCGTTATC
CCCTGATTCTGTGGATAACCGTATTACCGCCTTTGAGTGAGCTGATACCGCTCGCCGCAGCCGAACGACC
GAGCGCAGCGAGTCAGTGAGCGAGGAAGCGGAAGAGCGCCTGATGCGGTATTTTCTCCTTACGCATCTGT
GCGGTATTTCACACCGCAATGGTGCACTCTCAGTACAATCTGCTCTGATGCCGCATAGTTAAGCCAGTAT
ACACTCCGCTATCGCTACGTGACTGGGTCATGGCTGCGCCCCGACACCCGCCAACACCCGCTGACGCGCC
CTGACGGGCTTGTCTGCTCCCGGCATCCGCTTACAGACAAGCTGTGACCGTCTCCGGGAGCTGCATGTGT
CAGAGGTTTTCACCGTCATCACCGAAACGCGCGAGGCAGCTGCGGTAAAGCTCATCAGCGTGGTCGTGAA
GCGATTCACAGATGTCTGCCTGTTCATCCGCGTCCAGCTCGTTGAGTTTCTCCAGAAGCGTTAATGTCTG
GCTTCTGATAAAGCGGGCCATGTTAAGGGCGGTTTTTTCCTGTTTGGTCACTGATGCCTCCGTGTAAGGG
GGATTTCTGTTCATGGGGGTAATGATACCGATGAAACGAGAGAGGATGCTCACGATACGGGTTACTGATG
ATGAACATGCCCGGTTACTGGAACGTTGTGAGGGTAAACAACTGGCGGTATGGATGCGGCGGGACCAGAG
AAAAATCACTCAGGGTCAATGCCAGCGCTTCGTTAATACAGATGTAGGTGTTCCACAGGGTAGCCAGCAG
CATCCTGCGATGCAGATCCGGAACATAATGGTGCAGGGCGCTGACTTCCGCGTTTCCAGACTTTACGAAA
CACGGAAACCGAAGACCATTCATGTTGTTGCTCAGGTCGCAGACGTTTTGCAGCAGCAGTCGCTTCACGT
TCGCTCGCGTATCGGTGATTCATTCTGCTAACCAGTAAGGCAACCCCGCCAGCCTAGCCGGGTCCTCAAC
GACAGGAGCACGATCATGCGCACCCGTGGGGCCGCCATGCCGGCGATAATGGCCTGCTTCTCGCCGAAAC
GTTTGGTGGCGGGACCAGTGACGAAGGCTTGAGCGAGGGCGTGCAAGATTCCGAATACCGCAAGCGACAG
GCCGATCATCGTCGCGCTCCAGCGAAAGCGGTCCTCGCCGAAAATGACCCAGAGCGCTGCCGGCACCTGT
CCTACGAGTTGCATGATAAAGAAGACAGTCATAAGTGCGGCGACGATAGTCATGCCCCGCGCCCACCGGA
AGGAGCTGACTGGGTTGAAGGCTCTCAAGGGCATCGGTCGAGATCCCGGTGCCTAATGAGTGAGCTAACT
TACATTAATTGCGTTGCGCTCACTGCCCGCTTTCCAGTCGGGAAACCTGTCGTGCCAGCTGCATTAATGA
ATCGGCCAACGCGCGGGGAGAGGCGGTTTGCGTATTGGGCGCCAGGGTGGTTTTTCTTTTCACCAGTGAG
ACGGGCAACAGCTGATTGCCCTTCACCGCCTGGCCCTGAGAGAGTTGCAGCAAGCGGTCCACGCTGGTTT
GCCCCAGCAGGCGAAAATCCTGTTTGATGGTGGTTAACGGCGGGATATAACATGAGCTGTCTTCGGTATC
GTCGTATCCCACTACCGAGATATCCGCACCAACGCGCAGCCCGGACTCGGTAATGGCGCGCATTGCGCCC
AGCGCCATCTGATCGTTGGCAACCAGCATCGCAGTGGGAACGATGCCCTCATTCAGCATTTGCATGGTTT
GTTGAAAACCGGACATGGCACTCCAGTCGCCTTCCCGTTCCGCTATCGGCTGAATTTGATTGCGAGTGAG
ATATTTATGCCAGCCAGCCAGACGCAGACGCGCCGAGACAGAACTTAATGGGCCCGCTAACAGCGCGATT
TGCTGGTGACCCAATGCGACCAGATGCTCCACGCCCAGTCGCGTACCGTCTTCATGGGAGAAAATAATAC
TGTTGATGGGTGTCTGGTCAGAGACATCAAGAAATAACGCCGGAACATTAGTGCAGGCAGCTTCCACAGC
AATGGCATCCTGGTCATCCAGCGGATAGTTAATGATCAGCCCACTGACGCGTTGCGCGAGAAGATTGTGC
ACCGCCGCTTTACAGGCTTCGACGCCGCTTCGTTCTACCATCGACACCACCACGCTGGCACCCAGTTGAT
CGGCGCGAGATTTAATCGCCGCGACAATTTGCGACGGCGCGTGCAGGGCCAGACTGGAGGTGGCAACGCC
AATCAGCAACGACTGTTTGCCCGCCAGTTGTTGTGCCACGCGGTTGGGAATGTAATTCAGCTCCGCCATC
GCCGCTTCCACTTTTTCCCGCGTTTTCGCAGAAACGTGGCTGGCCTGGTTCACCACGCGGGAAACGGTCT
GATAAGAGACACCGGCATACTCTGCGACATCGTATAACGTTACTGGTTTCACATTCACCACCCTGAATTG
ACTCTCTTCCGGGCGCTATCATGCCATACCGCGAAAGGTTTTGCGCCATTCGATGGTGTCCGGGATCTCG
ACGCTCTCCCTTATGCGACTCCTGCATTAGGAAGCAGCCCAGTAGTAGGTTGAGGCCGTTGAGCACCGCC
GCCGCAAGGAATGGTGCATGCAAGGAGATGGCGCCCAACAGTCCCCCGGCCACGGGGCCTGCCACCATAC
CCACGCCGAAACAAGCGCTCATGAGCCCGAAGTGGCGAGCCCGATCTTCCCCATCGGTGATGTCGGCGAT
ATAGGCGCCAGCAACCGCACCTGTGGCGCCGGTGATGCCGGCCACGATGCGTCCGGCGTAGAGGATCGAG
ATCTCGATCCCGCGAAATTAATACGACTCACTATAGGGGAATTGTGAGCGGATAACAATTCCCCTCTAGA
AATAATTTTGTTTAACTTTAAGAAGGAGATATACAT
